Addgene plasmid #38971: CAMK2A
Purpose: Bacterial expression for structure determination; may not be full ORF
Depositing lab: Nicola Burgess-Brown. Depositing organization: University of Oxford.
Backbone
  Vector backbone: pNIC28-Bsa4
  Backbone manufacturer: SGC
  Vector type: Bacterial Expression
Growth in bacteria
  Bacterial resistance: Kanamycin, 50 μg/mL
  Growth temperature: 37°C
  Growth strain: Mach1
  Copy number: Low Copy
Gene/Insert
  Gene/Insert name: CAMK2A (alt names: calcium/calmodulin-dependent protein kinase (CaM kinase) II alpha [isoform 1]; PDB:2VZ6)
  Species: H. sapiens (human)
  Insert size (bp): 957
  Entrez Gene: CAMK2A (a.k.a. CAMKA, CaMKIINalpha, CaMKIIalpha, MRD53, MRT63)
  Tag / fusion protein: His Tev (N terminal on insert)
  Cloning method: Ligation Independent Cloning
  Sequencing primers: 5′ T7; 3′ T7-term
Terms and licenses: Academic/Nonprofit Terms; Industry Terms: Not Available to Industry
How to cite: CAMK2A was a gift from Nicola Burgess-Brown (Addgene plasmid # 38971 ; http://n2t.net/addgene:38971 ; RRID:Addgene_38971)
