[The description below was written by a language model from this plasmid's Addgene catalogue record.]
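Description:
CAMK2A is a bacterial expression plasmid built on the pNIC28-Bsa4 backbone from the SGC, designed to produce recombinant human protein in E. coli for structural biology. It is selected with kanamycin and is recorded as a low-copy plasmid. The record does not include a feature table, so the origin of replication and the promoter are not explicitly stated. The listed sequencing primers (T7 forward and T7 terminator reverse) indicate that the insert sits between T7 promoter and terminator regions, which would be consistent with T7 RNA polymerase-driven expression in a suitable host strain.

The insert is a 957 bp fragment of human CAMK2A, encoding calcium/calmodulin-dependent protein kinase II alpha (isoform 1), introduced by ligation-independent cloning. As the record notes, the insert may not be the full open reading frame. At this size it is likely a truncated construct chosen for its suitability for crystallisation, and the entry links it to a deposited PDB structure. The protein is expressed with an N-terminal His tag followed by a TEV protease cleavage site. This allows capture by immobilised metal affinity chromatography and subsequent removal of the tag with TEV protease to leave near-native protein.

The stated use is bacterial overexpression and purification of this CaMKII alpha fragment for structure determination. Such material could also serve for related biochemical or biophysical work on the kinase.
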