>Addgene plasmid #38971 | CAMK2A | depositor partial sequence | sequence record 49029 | CAMK2A sequence 957 bps
ATGCACCATCATCATCATCATTCTTCTGGTGTAGATCTGGGTACCGAGAACCTGTACTTCCAATCCATGT
ACCAGCTCTTCGAGGAATTGGGCAAGGGAGCCTTCTCGGTGGTGCGAAGGTGTGTGAAGGTGCTGGCTGG
CCAGGAGTATGCTGCCAAGATCATCAACACAAAGAAGCTGTCAGCCAGAGACCATCAGAAGCTGGAGCGT
GAAGCCCGCATCTGCCGCCTGCTGAAGCACCCCAACATCGTCCGACTACATGACAGCATCTCAGAGGAGG
GACACCACTACCTGATCTTCGACCTGGTCACTGGTGGGGAACTGTTTGAAGATATCGTGGCCCGGGAGTA
TTACAGTGAGGCGGATGCCAGTCACTGTATCCAGCAGATCCTGGAGGCTGTGCTGCACTGCCACCAGATG
GGGGTGGTGCACCGGGACCTGAAGCCTGAGAATCTGTTGCTGGCCTCCAAGCTCAAGGGTGCCGCAGTGA
AGCTGGCAGACTTTGGCCTGGCCATAGAGGTGGAGGGGGAGCAGCAGGCATGGTTTGGGTTTGCAGGGAC
TCCTGGATATCTCTCCCCAGAAGTGCTGCGGAAGGACCCGTACGGGAAGCCTGTGGACCTGTGGGCTTGT
GGGGTCATCCTGTACATCCTGCTGGTTGGGTACCCCCCGTTCTGGGATGAGGACCAGCACCGCCTGTACC
AGCAGATCAAAGCCGGCGCCTATGATTTCCCATCGCCGGAATGGGACACTGTCACCCCGGAAGCCAAGGA
TCTGATCAATAAGATGCTGACCATTAACCCATCCAAACGCATCACAGCTGCCGAAGCCCTTAAGCACCCC
TGGATCTCGCACCGCTCCACCGTGGCATCCTGCATGCACAGACAGGAGACCGTGGACTGCCTGAAGAAGT
TCAATGCCAGGAGGAAACTGAAGGGAGCCTGACAGTAAAGGTGGATA
