>Addgene plasmid #38971 | CAMK2A | addgene partial sequence | sequence record 52773 | pBRrevBam_primer
CGGCCACGATGCGTCCGGCGTAGAGGATCGAGATCTCGATCCCGCGAAATTAATACGACTCACTATAGGG
GAATTGTGAGCGGATAACAATTCCCCTCTAGAAATAATTTTGTTTAACTTTAAGAAGGAGATATACATAT
GCACCATCATCATCATCATTCTTCTGGTGTAGATCTGGGTACCGAGAACCTGTACTTCCAATCCATGTAC
CAGCTCTTCGAGGAATTGGGCAAGGGAGCCTTCTCGGTGGTGCGAAGGTGTGTGAAGGTGCTGGCTGGCC
AGGAGTATGCTGCCAAGATCATCAACACAAAGAAGCTGTCAGCCAGAGACCATCAGAAGCTGGAGCGTGA
AGCCCGCATCTGCCGCCTGCTGAAGCACCCCAACATCGTCCGACTACATGACAGCATCTCAGAGGAGGGA
CACCACTACCTGATCTTCGACCTGGTCACTGGTGGGGAACTGTTTGAAGATATCGTGGCCCGGGAGTATT
ACAGTGAGGCGGATGCCAGTCACTGTATCCAGCAGATCCTGGAGGCTGTGCTGCACTGCCACCAGATGGG
GGTGGTGCACCGGGACCTGAAGCCTGAGAATCTGTTGCTGGCCTCCAAGCTCAAGGGTGCCGCAGTGAAG
CTGGCAGACTTTGGCCTGGCCATAGAGGTGGAGGGGGAGCAGCAGGCATGGTTTGGGTTTGCAGGGACTC
CTGGATATCTCTCCCCAGAAGTGCTGCGGAAGGACCCGTACGGGAAGCCTGTGGACCTGTGGGCTTGTGG
GGTCATCCTGTACATCCTGCTGGTTGGGTACCCCCCGTTCTGGGATGAGGACCAGCACCGCCTGTACCAG
CAGATCAAAGCCGGCGCCTATGATTTCCCATCGCCGGAATGGGACACTGTCACCCCGGAAG
